Addgene plasmid #43535: III-ATTA
Depositing lab: Chad Cowan & Kiran Musunuru. Depositing organization: Harvard University. Publication: A TALEN Genome-Editing System for Generating Human Stem Cell-Based Disease Models. Ding Q, Lee YK, Schaefer EA, Peters DT, Veres A, Kim K, Kuperwasser N, Motola DL, Meissner TB, Hendriks WT, Trevisan M, Gupta RM, Moisan A, Banks E, Friesen M, Schinzel RT, Xia F, Tang A, Xia Y, Figueroa E, Wann A, Ahfeldt T, Daheron L, Zhang F, Rubin LL, Peng LF, Chung RT, Musunuru K, Cowan CA. Cell Stem Cell. 2012 Dec 12. pii: S1934-5909(12)00645-5. doi: 10.1016/j.stem.2012.11.011. PubMed 23246482.
Backbone
  Vector backbone: pCRII-TOPO
  Backbone manufacturer: Invitrogen
  Backbone size w/o insert (bp): 3973
  Vector type: Bacterial Cloning
Growth in bacteria
  Bacterial resistance: Ampicillin and Kanamycin, 100 & 50 μg/mL
  Growth temperature: 37°C
  Growth strain: Top10
  Copy number: High Copy
Gene/Insert
  Gene/Insert name: III-ATTA
  Species: Synthetic
  Insert size (bp): 426
  Cloning method: TOPO Cloning
  Sequencing primers: 5′ T7; 3′ M13-rev
Terms and licenses: Academic/Nonprofit Terms; Industry Terms: Not Available to Industry
How to cite: III-ATTA was a gift from Chad Cowan & Kiran Musunuru (Addgene plasmid # 43535 ; http://n2t.net/addgene:43535 ; RRID:Addgene_43535)
