[The description below was written by a language model from this plasmid's Addgene catalogue record.]
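Description:
III-ATTA is a bacterial cloning plasmid built on the commercial pCRII-TOPO backbone (about 4 kb without insert), into which a 426 bp synthetic fragment was introduced by TOPO cloning. It is a high-copy plasmid propagated in E. coli, and it can be selected with both ampicillin and kanamycin, consistent with the dual resistance markers carried by this backbone. The insert is flanked by T7 and M13 reverse priming sites, which are listed as the sequencing primers for verifying it. No feature table is provided, so the positions of the origin, markers and other backbone elements are not documented in the record.

The record names the insert only as "III-ATTA" and gives no functional description. It was deposited with a publication describing a TALEN genome-editing system for generating human stem cell-based disease models. In that context, the name and size suggest a pre-assembled block of four TALE repeat modules recognising the bases A-T-T-A, with "III" probably indicating the block's position in an ordered assembly scheme. Four repeats of roughly 100 bp each would fit the stated insert length. This reading is an inference from the naming and the associated work, not something stated explicitly in the catalogue fields.

The plasmid carries no eukaryotic promoter or expression cassette according to the record, and it is classified purely as a cloning vector. It most likely serves as a library component from which the repeat block is taken and combined with other blocks to build full-length custom TALE DNA-binding arrays in a separate nuclease expression vector.
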