>Addgene plasmid #43535 | III-ATTA | depositor partial sequence | sequence record 58800 | III-ATTA sequence 426 bps
CGTCTCGGCTCACCCCAGAGCAGGTCGTGGCAATCGCCTCCAACATTGGCGGGAAACAGGCACTCGAGAC
TGTCCAGCGCCTGCTTCCCGTGCTGTGCCAAGCGCACGGACTCACCCCAGAGCAGGTCGTGGCCATTGCC
TCGAATGGAGGGGGCAAACAGGCGTTGGAAACCGTACAACGATTGCTGCCGGTGCTGTGCCAAGCGCACG
GCCTCACCCCAGAGCAGGTCGTGGCCATTGCCTCGAATGGAGGGGGCAAACAGGCGTTGGAAACCGTACA
ACGATTGCTGCCGGTGCTGTGCCAAGCGCACGGATTAACCCCAGAGCAGGTCGTGGCAATCGCCTCCAAC
ATTGGCGGGAAACAGGCACTCGAGACTGTCCAGCGCCTGCTTCCCGTGCTGTGCCAAGCGCACGGACTCA
GAGACG
