>Addgene plasmid #43535 | III-ATTA | addgene partial sequence | sequence record 61454 | M13-F20 5'-TGTAAAACGACGGCCAGT-3'
GCGATTGGGCCCTCTAGATGCATGCTCGAGCGGCCGCCAGTGTGATGGATATCTGCAGAATTCGCCCTTG
CCGTCCTAGCGCGTCTCGGCTCACCCCAGAGCAGGTCGTGGCAATCGCCTCCAACATTGGCGGGAAACAG
GCACTCGAGACTGTCCAGCGCCTGCTTCCCGTGCTGTGCCAAGCGCACGGACTCACCCCAGAGCAGGTCG
TGGCCATTGCCTCGAATGGAGGGGGCAAACAGGCGTTGGAAACCGTACAACGATTGCTGCCGGTGCTGTG
CCAAGCGCACGGCCTCACCCCAGAGCAGGTCGTGGCCATTGCCTCGAATGGAGGGGGCAAACAGGCGTTG
GAAACCGTACAACGATTGCTGCCGGTGCTGTGCCAAGCGCACGGATTAACCCCAGAGCAGGTCGTGGCAA
TCGCCTCCAACATTGGCGGGAAACAGGCACTCGAGACTGTCCAGCGCCTGCTTCCCGTGCTGTGCCAAGC
GCACGGACTCAGAGACGTGGGCACAAGGGCGAATTCCAGCACACTGGCGGCCGTTACTAGTGGATCCGAG
CTCGGTACCAAGCTTGATGCATAGCTTGAGTATTCTATAGTGTCACCTAAATAGCTTGGCGTAATCATGG
TCATAGCTGTTTCCTGTGTGAAATTGTTATCCGCTCACAATTCCACACAACATACGAGCCGGAAGCATAA
AGTGTAAAGCCTGGGGTGCCTAATGAGTGAGCTAACTCACATTAATTGCGTTGCGCTCACTGCCCGCTTT
C
